>Addgene plasmid #31867 | pLSSmKate2-N1 | depositor full sequence | sequence record 35979 | pLSSmKate2-N1 sequence 4715 bps
TAGTTATTAATAGTAATCAATTACGGGGTCATTAGTTCATAGCCCATATATGGAGTTCCGCGTTACATAA
CTTACGGTAAATGGCCCGCCTGGCTGACCGCCCAACGACCCCCGCCCATTGACGTCAATAATGACGTATG
TTCCCATAGTAACGCCAATAGGGACTTTCCATTGACGTCAATGGGTGGAGTATTTACGGTAAACTGCCCA
CTTGGCAGTACATCAAGTGTATCATATGCCAAGTACGCCCCCTATTGACGTCAATGACGGTAAATGGCCC
GCCTGGCATTATGCCCAGTACATGACCTTATGGGACTTTCCTACTTGGCAGTACATCTACGTATTAGTCA
TCGCTATTACCATGGTGATGCGGTTTTGGCAGTACATCAATGGGCGTGGATAGCGGTTTGACTCACGGGG
ATTTCCAAGTCTCCACCCCATTGACGTCAATGGGAGTTTGTTTTGGCACCAAAATCAACGGGACTTTCCA
AAATGTCGTAACAACTCCGCCCCATTGACGCAAATGGGCGGTAGGCGTGTACGGTGGGAGGTCTATATAA
GCAGAGCTGGTTTAGTGAACCGTCAGATCCGCTAGCGCTACCGGACTCAGATCTCGAGCTCAAGCTTCGA
ATTCTGCAGTCGACGGTACCGCGGGCCCGGGATCCACCGGTCGCCACCATGAGCGAGCTGATTAAGGAGA
ACATGCACATGAAGCTGTACATGGAAGGCACCGTGAACAACCACCACTTCAAGTGCACATCCGAGGGCGA
AGGCAAGCCCTACGAGGGCACCCAGACCATGAGAATCAAGGTGGTCGAGGGCGGCCCTCTACCCTTCGCC
TTCGACATCTTGGCTACCAGCTTCATGTACGGCAGCTACACCTTCATCAACCACACCCAGGGCATCCCCG
ACTTCTTTAAGCAGTCCTTCCCTGAGGGCTTCACATGGGAGAGAGTCACCACATACGAAGACGGGGGCGT
GCTGACCGCTACCCAGGACACCAGCCTCCAGGACGGTTGCCTCATCTACAACGTCAAGATCAGAGGGGTG
AACTTCACATCCAACGGCCCTGTGATGCAGAAGAAAACACTCGGCTGGGAGGCCGGCACCGAGATGCTGT
ACCCCGCTGACGGCGGCCTGGAAGGCAGATCTGACGACGCCCTGAAGCTCGTGGGCGGGGGCCACCTGAT
CTGCAACTTGAAGAGCACATACAGATCCAAGAAACCCGCTAAGAATCTCAAGGTGCCCGGCGTCTACTAT
GTGGACCGAAGACTGGAAAGAATCAAGGAGGCCGACAAAGAGACCTACGTCGAGCAGCACGAGGTGGCTG
TGGCCAGATACTGCGACCTCCCTAGCAAACTGGGGCACAAGCTTAATTAAAGCGGCCGCGACTCTAGATC
ATAATCAGCCATACCACATTTGTAGAGGTTTTACTTGCTTTAAAAAACCTCCCACACCTCCCCCTGAACC
TGAAACATAAAATGAATGCAATTGTTGTTGTTAACTTGTTTATTGCAGCTTATAATGGTTACAAATAAAG
CAATAGCATCACAAATTTCACAAATAAAGCATTTTTTTCACTGCATTCTAGTTGTGGTTTGTCCAAACTC
ATCAATGTATCTTAAGGCGTAAATTGTAAGCGTTAATATTTTGTTAAAATTCGCGTTAAATTTTTGTTAA
ATCAGCTCATTTTTTAACCAATAGGCCGAAATCGGCAAAATCCCTTATAAATCAAAAGAATAGACCGAGA
TAGGGT
[37 nt withheld, positions 1757-1793]
AAAGAACGTGGACTCCAACGTCAAAGG
[49 nt withheld, positions 1821-1869]
T
[91 nt withheld, positions 1871-1961]
G
[124 nt withheld, positions 1963-2086]
CAGGTGGCACTTTTCGGGGAAATGTGCGCGGAACCCCTATTTGTTTATTTTTCTAAATACATTCAAATAT
GTATCCGCTCATGAGACAATAACCCTGATAAATGCTTCAATAATATTGAAAAAGGAAGAGTCCTGAGGCG
GAAAGAACCAGCTGTGGAATGTGTGTCAGTTAGGGTGTGGAAAGTCCCCAGGCTCCCCAGCAGGCAGAAG
TATGCAAAGCATGCATCTCAATTAGTCAGCAACCAGGTGTGGAAAGTCCCCAGGCTCCCCAGCAGGCAGA
AGTATGCAAAGCATGCATCTCAATTAGTCAGCAACCATAGTCCCGCCCCTAACTCCGCCCATCCCGCCCC
TAACTCCGCCCAGTTCCGCCCATTCTCCGCCCCATGGCTGACTAATTTTTTTTATTTATGCAGAGGCCGA
GGCCGCCTCGGCCTCTGAGCTATTCCAGAAGTAGTGAGGAGGCTTTTTTGGAGGCCTAGGCTTTTGCAAA
GATCGATCAAGAGACAGGATGAGGATCGTTTCGCATGATTGAACAAGATGGATTGCACGCAGGTTCTCCG
GCCGCTTGGGTGGAGAGGCTATTCGGCTATGACTGGGCACAACAGACAATCGGCTGCTCTGATGCCGCCG
TGTTCCGGCTGTCAGCGCAGGGGCGCCCGGTTCTTTTTGTCAAGACCGACCTGTCCGGTGCCCTGAATGA
ACTGCAAGACGAGGCAGCGCGGCTATCGTGGCTGGCCACGACGGGCGTTCCTTGCGCAGCTGTGCTCGAC
GTTGTCACTGAAGCGGGAAGGGACTGGCTGCTATTGGGCGAAGTGCCGGGGCAGGATCTCCTGTCATCTC
ACCTTGCTCCTGCCGAGAAAGTATCCATCATGGCTGATGCAATGCGGCGGCTGCATACGCTTGATCCGGC
TACCTGCCCATTCGACCACCAAGCGAAACATCGCATCGAGCGAGCACGTACTCGGATGGAAGCCGGTCTT
GTCGATCAGGATGATCTGGACGAAGAGCATCAGGGGCTCGCGCCAGCCGAACTGTTCGCCAGGCTCAAGG
CGAGCATGCCCGACGGCGAGGATCTCGTCGTGACCCATGGCGATGCCTGCTTGCCGAATATCATGGTGGA
AAATGGCCGCTTTTCTGGATTCATCGACTGTGGCCGGCTGGGTGTGGCGGACCGCTATCAGGACATAGCG
TTGGCTACCCGTGATATTGCTGAAGAGCTTGGCGGCGAATGGGCTGACCGCTTCCTCGTGCTTTACGGTA
TCGCCGCTCCCGATTCGCAGCGCATCGCCTTCTATCGCCTTCTTGACGAGTTCTTCTGAGCGGGACTCTG
GGGTTCGAAATGACCGACCAAGCGACGCCCAACCTGCCATCACGAGATTTCGATTCCACCGCCGCCTTCT
ATGAAAGGTTGGGCTTCGGAATCGTTTTCCGGGACGCCGGCTGGATGATCCTCCAGCGCGGGGATCTCAT
GCTGGAGTTCTTCGCCCACCCTAGGGGGAGGCTAACTGAAACACGGAAGGAGACAATACCGGAAGGAACC
CGCGCTATGACGGCAATAAAAAGACAGAATAAAACGCACGGTGTTGGGTCGTTTGTTCATAAACGCGGGG
TTCGGTCCCAGGGCTGGCACTCTGTCGATACCCCACCGAGACCCCATTGGGGCCAATACGCCCGCGTTTC
TTCCTTTTCCCCACCCCACCCCCCAAGTTCGGGTGAAGGCCCAGGGCTCGCAGCCAACGTCGGGGCGGCA
GGCCCTGCCATAGCCTCAGGTTACTCATATATACTTTAGATTGATTTAAAACTTCATTTTTAATTTAAAA
GGATCTAGGTGAAGATCCTTTTTGATAATCTCATGACCAAAATCCCTTAACGTGAGTTTTCGTTCCACTG
AGCGTCAGACCCCGTAGAAAAGATCAAAGGATCTTCTTGAGATCCTTTTTTTCTGCGCGTAATCTGCTGC
TTGCAAACAAAAAAACCACCGCTACCAGCGGTGGTTTGTTTGCCGGATCAAGAGCTACCAACTCTTTTTC
CGAAGGTAACTGGCTTCAGCAGAGCGCAGATACCAAATACTGTCCTTCTAGTGTAGCCGTAGTTAGGCCA
CCACTTCAAGAACTCTGTAGCACCGCCTACATACCTCGCTCTGCTAATCCTGTTACCAGTGGCTGCTGCC
AGTGGCGATAAGTCGTGTCTTACCGGGTTGGACTCAAGACGATAGTTACCGGATAAGGCGCAGCGGTCGG
GCTGAACGGGGGGTTCGTGCACACAGCCCAGCTTGGAGCGAACGACCTACACCGAACTGAGATACCTACA
GCGTGAGCTATGAGAAAGCGCCACGCTTCCCGAAGGGAGAAAGGCGGACAGGTATCCGGTAAGCGGCAGG
GTCGGAACAGGAGAGCGCACGAGGGAGCTTCCAGGGGGAAACGCCTGGTATCTTTATAGTCCTGTCGGGT
TTCGCCACCTCTGACTTGAGCGTCGATTTTTGTGATGCTCGTCAGGGGGGCGGAGCCTATGGAAAAACGC
CAGCAACGCGGCCTTTTTACGGTTCCTGGCCTTTTGCTGGCCTTTTGCTCACATGTTCTTTCCTGCGTTA
TCCCCTGATTCTGTGGATAACCGTATTACCGCCATGCAT
Features (pLannotate 1.2.2; 14 found; start..end, strand, type, name):
     61..364     +  enhancer       CMV enhancer: human cytomegalovirus immediate early enhancer
    365..568     +  promoter       CMV promoter: human cytomegalovirus (CMV) immediate early promoter
    591..671     +  misc_feature   MCS: multiple cloning site
    679..1377    +  CDS            LSS-mKate2: LSS-mKate2 is a basic (constitutively fluorescent) long stokes shift fluorescent protein published in 2010, derived from Entacmaea quadricolor. It has very low acid sensitivity.
   1397..1480    +  CDS            large T antigen (fragment): large T antigen from SV40 (simian virus 40)
   1503..1624    +  polyA_signal   SV40 poly(A) signal: SV40 polyadenylation signal
   1658..2086    -  rep_origin     f1 ori (sequence partly withheld): f1 bacteriophage origin of replication; arrow indicates direction of (+) strand synthesis
   2113..2217    +  promoter       AmpR promoter: bla
   2219..2576    +  promoter       SV40 promoter: SV40 enhancer and early promoter
   2611..3405    +  CDS            NeoR/KanR: aminoglycoside phosphotransferase from Tn5; aph(3')-II (or nptII); confers resistance to neomycin, kanamycin, and G418 (Geneticin®)
   3426..3578    +  CDS            ble (fragment): BLE_KLEPN - Experimental evidence at protein level: Swiss-Prot protein existence level 1. Binding protein with a strong affinity to the bleomycin family of antibiotics. Binds to CL990; an antimitotic-antibiotic compound. From Klebsiella pneumoniae.
   3637..3684    +  polyA_signal   HSV TK poly(A) signal: herpes simplex virus thymidine kinase polyadenylation signal (Cole and Stacy, 1985)
   3775..3791    -  polyA_signal   bGH poly(A) signal (fragment): bovine growth hormone polyadenylation signal
   4013..4601    +  rep_origin     ori: high-copy-number ColE1/pMB1/pBR322/pUC origin of replication
