[The description below was written by a language model from this plasmid's Addgene catalogue record and pLannotate feature annotations shown in this document.]
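Description:
pLSSmKate2-N1 is a mammalian expression plasmid built on the Clontech N1 backbone, in which the fluorescent protein coding sequence has been placed between the AgeI and NotI sites, both of which remain intact. The 4,715 bp plasmid is maintained in E. coli at high copy through a ColE1/pUC-type origin and also carries an f1 origin, which permits single-stranded DNA production. A single NeoR/KanR gene (Tn5 aminoglycoside phosphotransferase) serves both hosts. A bacterial bla-type promoter drives it for kanamycin selection, and the adjacent SV40 enhancer/early promoter drives it in mammalian cells for G418 selection of stable lines, with the HSV TK polyadenylation signal terminating the transcript. The short ble, bGH poly(A) and SV40 large T antigen fragments in the annotation are partial matches within backbone sequence rather than functional elements.

The payload is LSS-mKate2, a monomeric red fluorescent protein with a large Stokes shift, derived from an Entacmaea quadricolor protein. The record lists the substitutions K69Y, P131T, S148G, M167D, T183S and M196V. The annotation describes it as constitutively fluorescent with very low acid sensitivity. Expression is driven by the human CMV immediate early enhancer and promoter and terminated by the SV40 poly(A) signal. A multiple cloning site lies between the promoter and the fluorescent protein. In the N1 layout, this allows a gene of interest to be inserted in frame upstream, so that LSS-mKate2 is fused to its C-terminus. Without an insert, the plasmid expresses the free fluorescent protein. It is suited to transient or stable labelling of mammalian cells and to building fusion proteins. The large separation between excitation and emission can be useful in multicolour imaging.
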