Addgene plasmid #31867: pLSSmKate2-N1
Depositing lab: Vladislav Verkhusha. Depositing organization: Albert Einstein College of Medicine. Publication: Monomeric red fluorescent proteins with a large Stokes shift. Piatkevich KD, Hulit J, Subach OM, Wu B, Abdulla A, Segall JE, Verkhusha VV. Proc Natl Acad Sci U S A. 2010 Mar 23;107(12):5369-74. Epub 2010 Mar 8. 10.1073/pnas.0914365107 PubMed 20212155.
Backbone
  Vector backbone: N1
  Backbone manufacturer: Clontech
  Backbone size w/o insert (bp): 3998
  Modifications to backbone: none
  Vector type: Mammalian Expression
  Selectable markers: Neomycin (select with G418)
Growth in bacteria
  Bacterial resistance: Kanamycin, 50 μg/mL
  Growth temperature: 37°C
  Growth strain: DH5alpha
  Copy number: High Copy
Gene/Insert
  Gene/Insert name: LSS-mKate2
  Insert size (bp): 717
  Mutation: K69Y/P131T/S148G/M167D/T183S/M196V
  Promoter: CMV
  Cloning method: Restriction Enzyme; 5′ cloning site AgeI (not destroyed); 3′ cloning site NotI (not destroyed)
  Sequencing primers: 5′ ggtaggcgtgtacggtgggag
Terms and licenses: Academic/Nonprofit Terms; Industry Terms: Not Available to Industry
How to cite: pLSSmKate2-N1 was a gift from Vladislav Verkhusha (Addgene plasmid # 31867 ; http://n2t.net/addgene:31867 ; RRID:Addgene_31867)
