>Addgene plasmid #31867 | pLSSmKate2-N1 | addgene partial sequence | sequence record 37301 | CMV-F
AGTGAACCGTCAGATCCGCTAGCGCTACCGGACTCAGATCTCGAGCTCAAGCTTCGAATTCTGCAGTCGA
CGGTACCGCGGGCCCGGGATCCACCGGTCGCCACCATGAGCGAGCTGATTAAGGAGAACATGCACATGAA
GCTGTACATGGAAGGCACCGTGAACAACCACCACTTCAAGTGCACATCCGAGGGCGAAGGCAAGCCCTAC
GAGGGCACCCAGACCATGAGAATCAAGGTGGTCGAGGGCGGCCCTCTACCCTTCGCCTTCGACATCTTGG
CTACCAGCTTCATGTACGGCAGCTACACCTTCATCAACCACACCCAGGGCATCCCCGACTTCTTTAAGCA
GTCCTTCCCTGAGGGCTTCACATGGGAGAGAGTCACCACATACGAAGACGGGGGCGTGCTGACCGCTACC
CAGGACACCAGCCTCCAGGACGGTTGCCTCATCTACAACGTCAAGATCAGAGGGGTGAACTTCACATCCA
ACGGCCCTGTGATGCAGAAGAAAACACTCGGCTGGGAGGCCGGCACCGAGATGCTGTACCCCGCTGACGG
CGGCCTGGAAGGCAGATCTGACGACGCCCTGAAGCTCGTGGGCGGGGGCCACCTGATCTGCAACTTGAAG
AGCACATACAGATCCAAGAAACCCGCTAAGAATCTCAAGGTGCCCGGCGTCTACTATGTGGACCGAAGAC
TGGAAAGAATCAAGGAGGCCGACAAAGAGACCTACGTCGAGCAGCACGAGGTGGCTGTGGCCAGATACTG
CGACCTCCCTAGCAAACTGGGGCACAAGCTTAATTAAAGCGGCCGCGACTCTAGATCATAATCAGCCATA
CCACATTTGTAGAGGTTTTACTTGCTTT
